Addgene plasmid #20709: pEF Itk Y511F myc
Depositing lab: Leslie Berg. Depositing organization: University of Massachusetts, Worcester. Publication: Biochemical interactions integrating Itk with the T cell receptor-initiated signaling cascade. Bunnell SC, Diehn M, Yaffe MB, Findell PR, Cantley LC, Berg LJ. J Biol Chem. 2000 Jan 21. 275(3):2219-30. 10.1074/jbc.275.3.2219 PubMed 10636929.
Backbone
  Vector backbone: pEF-BOS
  Vector type: Mammalian Expression
Growth in bacteria
  Bacterial resistance: Ampicillin, 100 μg/mL
  Growth temperature: 37°C
  Growth strain: DH5alpha
  Copy number: Unknown
Gene/Insert
  Gene/Insert name: Itk Y511F (alt name: IL2-inducible T-cell kinase)
  Species: M. musculus (mouse)
  Mutation: Y511F.
  Entrez Gene: Itk (a.k.a. Emt, Tcsk, Tsk)
  Tag / fusion protein: myc (C terminal on insert)
  Cloning method: Restriction Enzyme
  Sequencing primers: 5′ EF-1a forward
Terms and licenses: Academic/Nonprofit Terms; Industry Terms: Not Available to Industry
Depositor comments: Y511F (adds a SpeI site). See author's map for more information.
How to cite: pEF Itk Y511F myc was a gift from Leslie Berg (Addgene plasmid # 20709 ; http://n2t.net/addgene:20709 ; RRID:Addgene_20709)
