[The description below was written by a language model from this plasmid's Addgene catalogue record.]
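Description:
pEF Itk Y511F myc is a mammalian expression plasmid built on the pEF-BOS backbone, a vector family that drives inserts from the strong, broadly active human EF-1α promoter; the use of an EF-1α forward primer for sequencing is consistent with that arrangement, although the record provides no feature table listing the promoter, polyadenylation signal or origin explicitly. The plasmid is propagated in E. coli under ampicillin selection. Its copy number is recorded as unknown, and no mammalian selection marker is stated, so it is best regarded as a construct for transient transfection unless the depositor's map indicates otherwise.

The insert is mouse Itk (IL2-inducible T-cell kinase, also known as Emt or Tsk), a Tec-family tyrosine kinase that acts downstream of the T cell receptor. It carries a tyrosine-to-phenylalanine substitution at residue 511 and a C-terminal myc epitope tag for detection or immunoprecipitation of the expressed protein. Y511 is generally understood to be the activation-loop tyrosine of Itk, whose phosphorylation promotes kinase activation; replacing it with phenylalanine removes that phosphorylation site. The mutagenesis also introduced a SpeI restriction site, which offers a convenient diagnostic for distinguishing the mutant from the wild-type sequence. The insert was placed in the vector by restriction enzyme cloning.

The associated work concerns biochemical interactions linking Itk to the T cell receptor signalling cascade, so the construct is suited to expressing a tagged, phosphorylation-site mutant of Itk in mammalian cells for comparison with wild-type or other mutant forms in signalling and interaction studies.
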