>Addgene plasmid #20709 | pEF Itk Y511F myc | addgene partial sequence | sequence record 26527 | 20709 with mItk-F2 5'- ccttctcccagctgttaagc
GGCTTGCTGGTGCCGAATTCATGGAGCAAAAGCTCATTTCTGAAGAGGACTTGCGCAAATTCGATATCTG
ACTGACTGAAGCTAGCTTATCGATACCGTCGAGTCTAGAGTGAGGGTCCCCACCTGGGACCCTTGAGAGT
ATCAGGTCTCCCACGTGGGAGACAAGAAATCCCTGTTTAATATTTAAACAGCAGTGTTCCCCATCTGGGT
CCTTGCACCCCTCACTCTGGCCTCAGCCGACTGCACAGCGGCCCCTGCATCCCCTTGGCTGTGAGGCCCC
TGGACAAGCAGAGGTGGCCAGAGCTGGGAGGCATGGCCCTGGGGTCCCACGAATTTGCTGGGGAATCTCG
TTTTTCTTCTTAAGACTTTTGGGACATGGTTTGACTCCCGAACATCACCGACGTGTCTCCTGTTTTTCTG
GGTGGCCTCGGGACACCTGCCCTGCCCCCACGAGGGTCAGGACTGTGACTCTTTTTAGGGCCAGGCAGGT
GCCTGGACATTTGCCTTGCTGGACGGGGACTGGGGATGTGGGAGGGAGCAGACAGGAGGAATCATGTCAG
GCCTGTGTGTGAAAGGAAGCTCCACTGTCACCCTCCACCTCTTCACCCCCCACTCACCAGTGTCCCCTCC
ACTGTCACATTGTAACTGAACTTCAGGATAAT
