>Addgene plasmid #20709 | pEF Itk Y511F myc | addgene partial sequence | sequence record 26528 | 20709 with EF-1a-for
TGTCGTGAGGATTCTCTAGTATCGATAAGCTTGATATCGAATTCGCTCGAGGCGGCCGCACCATGAACAA
CTTCATCCTCCTGGAAGAACAGCTGATCAAGAAGTCCCAACAGAAGAGAAGGACTTCTCCCTCGAATTTT
AAAGTTCGTTTCTTTGTCTTAACGAAAGCCAGCCTGGCCTACTTTGAGGACCGCCACGGGAAGAAGCGCA
CGTTGAAGGGCTCCATTGAACTCTCCAGAATCAAGTGTGTGGAGATTGTCAAGAGTGACATTAGCATCCC
GTGCCACTATAAATACCCTTTTCAGGTCGTGCATGACAACTATCTCCTGTATGTGTTTGCTCCAGACTGT
GAGAGTCGGCAGCGCTGGGTGCTGACCCTTAAAGAAGAAACGAGGAATAACAACAGCCTGGTATCCAAGT
ATCACCCTAATTTCTGGATGGATGGGCGGTGGAGGTGCTGCTCCCAGCTGGAGAAGCCTGCTGTAGGCTG
TGCTCCCTACGACCCATCCAAGAATGCTTCAAAGAAGCCTCTTCCTCCTACTCCTGAAGACAACAGGCGG
TCATTTCAGGAACCTGAAGAAACCCTGGTCATTGCCTTGTACGACTACCAAACCAACGACCCTCAGGAGC
TCGCGCTGCGGTGTGATGAAGAGTACTACCTGCTGGACAGCTCCGAGATCCACTGGTGGAGGGTTCAAGA
CAAAAATGGGCATGAA
