>Addgene plasmid #20709 | pEF Itk Y511F myc | addgene partial sequence | sequence record 26529 | 20709 with mITK-F 5'-GGGCTAAGATATGGGAAGTGG
CTACGTTCGTGCAGGAGATTGGCAGCGGGCAGTTTGGGCTGGTGCATCTCGGCTACTGGCTCAACAAGGA
CAAGGTGGCCATCAAGACCATTCAGGAAGGGGCGATGTCAGAAGAAGACTTTATCGAGGAGGCGGAAGTC
ATGATGAAACTCTCTCACCCCAAACTGGTGCAGCTCTATGGGGTGTGCCTGGAGCAAGCCCCCATCTGCC
TGGTGTTTGAGTTCATGGAGCACGGCTGCCTGTCGGATTACCTTCGAAGTCAGCGGGGTCTCTTTGCTGC
GGAGACCCTGCTGGGCATGTGCCTGGATGTGTGTGAGGGCATGGCCTACCTGGAAAAAGCTTGTGTCATC
CACAGAGACCTGGCAGCCAGAAACTGTTTGGTGGGAGAAAACCAGGTCATCAAGGTGTCCGACTTTGGGA
TGACAAGATTTGTCCTTGATGATCAATTTACTAGTTCCACGGGCACCAAATTCCCAGTGAAGTGGGCATC
CCCAGAGGTGTTCTCCTTTAGTCGCTATAGCAGCAAGTCAGATGTGTGGTCGTTTGGTGTACTGATGTGG
GAAGTCTTCAGTGAAGGCAAAATCCCATACGAAAACCGAAGCAATTCCGAGGTCGTGGAAGATATCAGCA
CTGGCTTTCGGTTATACAAGCC
